>Addgene plasmid #24985 | pEX-CFP-hLC3WT | addgene full sequence | sequence record 313787 | Addgene NGS Result
GACATTGATTATTGACTAGTTATTAATAGTAATCAATTACGGGGTCATTAGTTCATAGCCCATATATGGA
GTTCCGCGTTACATAACTTACGGTAAATGGCCCGCCTGGCTGACCGCCCAACGACCCCCGCCCATTGACG
TCAATAATGACGTATGTTCCCATAGTAACGCCAATAGGGACTTTCCATTGACGTCAATGGGTGGAGTATT
TACGGTAAACTGCCCACTTGGCAGTACATCAAGTGTATCATATGCCAAGTACGCCCCCTATTGACGTCAA
TGACGGTAAATGGCCCGCCTGGCATTATGCCCAGTACATGACCTTATGGGACTTTCCTACTTGGCAGTAC
ATCTACGTATTAGTCATCGCTATTACCATGGTCGAGGTGAGCCCCACGTTCTGCTTCACTCTCCCCATCT
CCCCCCCCTCCCCACCCCCAATTTTGTATTTATTTATTTTTTAATTATTTTGTGCAGCGATGGGGGCGGG
GGGGGGGGGGGGGGGCGNGCCSGNCGGGGGGGGGGGGGGGGGGGGGGGGGGGGGGGGGGGGGGGGGGGGG
GGGGGGGGGGGGGGGGGGGGGGGGGGGGGGGGGGGGGGGGGGGGGGGGGGGGGGGGGGGGGGGGGGGGGG
GGGGGGGGGGGGGGGGGGGGGGGGGGGGGGGGGGGGGGGGGGGGGGGGGGGGGGGGGGGGGGGGGGGGGG
GGGGGGGGGGGGGGGGGGGGGGGSGSSSKKKKKGKKKKKKTKKTKKKKKKGKKRGGKGGGGGGGGGGGGG
GGGGGGGGGGGGGGGGGGGGCGCGCGCGCGGGGGGGGSGGGGCGGGGCGGGGGGCGGGGCGGGGCGAGGC
GGAGAGGTGCGGCGGCAGCCAATCAGAGCGGCGCGCTCCGAAAGTTTCCTTTTATGGCGAGGCGGCGGCG
GCGGCGGCCCTATAAAAAGCGAAGCGCGCGGCGGGCGGGAGTCGCTGCGCGCTGCCTTCGCCCCGTGCCC
CGCTCCGCCGCCGCCTCGCGCCGCCCGCCCCGGCTCTGACTGACCGCGTTACTCCCACAGGTGAGCGGGC
GGGACGGCCCTTCTCCTCCGGGCTGTAATTAGCGCTTGGTTTAATGACGGCTTGTTTCTTTTCTGTGGCT
GCGTGAAAGCCTTGAGGGGCTCCGGGAGGGCCCTTTGTGCGGGGGGAGCGGCTCGGGGGGTGCGTGCGTG
TGTGTGTGCGTGGGGAGCGCCGCGTGCGGCTCCGCGCTGCCCGGCGGCTGTGAGCGCTGCGGGCGCGGCG
CGGGGCTTTGTGCGCTCCGCAGTGTGCGCGAGGGGAGCGCGGCCGGGGGCGGTGCCCCGCGGTGCGGGGG
GGGCTGCGAGGGGAACAAAGGCTGCGTGCGGGGTGTGTGCGTGGGGGGGTGAGCAGGGGGTGTGGGCGCG
TCGGTCGGGCTGCAACCCCCCCTGCACCCCCCTCCCCGAGTTGCTGAGCACGGCCCGGCTTCGGGTGCGG
GGCTCCGTACGGGGCGTGGCGCGGGGCTCGCCGTGCCGGGCGGGGGGTGGCGGCAGGTGGGGGTGCCGGG
CGGGGCGGGGCCGCCTCGGGCCGGGGAGGGCTCGGGGGAGGGGCGCGGCGGCCCCCGGAGCGCCGGCGGC
TGTCGAGGCGCGGCGAGCCGCAGCCATTGCCTTTTATGGTAATCGTGCGAGAGGGCGCAGGGACTTCCTT
TGTCCCAAATCTGTGCGGAGCCGAAATCTGGGAGGCGCCGCCGCACCCCCTCTAGCGGGCGCGGGGCGAA
GCGGTGCGGCGCCGGCAGGAAGGAAATGGGCGGGGAGGGCCTTCGTGCGTCGCCGCGCCGCCGTCCCCTT
CTCCCTCTCCAGCCTCGGGGCTGTCCGCGGGGGGACGGCTGCCTTCGGGGGGGACGGGGCAGGGCGGGGT
TCGGCTTCTGGCGTGTGACCGGCGGCTCTAGAGCCTCTGCTAACCATGTTCATGCCTTCTTCTTTTTCCT
ACAGCTCCTGGGCAACGTGCTGGTTATTGTGCTGTCTCATCATTTTGGCAAAGAATTCTTAAGGGTACCG
ATATCGCTAGCGCTACCGGTCGCCACCATGGTGAGCAAGGGCGAGGAGCTGTTCACCGGGGTGGTGCCCA
TCCTGGTCGAGCTGGACGGCGACGTAAACGGCCACAAGTTCAGCGTGTCCGGCGAGGGCGAGGGCGATGC
CACCTACGGCAAGCTGACCCTGAAGTTCATCTGCACCACCGGCAAGCTGCCCGTGCCCTGGCCCACCCTC
GTGACCACCCTGACCTGGGGCGTGCAGTGCTTCAGCCGCTACCCCGACCACATGAAGCAGCACGACTTCT
TCAAGTCCGCCATGCCCGAAGGCTACGTCCAGGAGCGCACCATCTTCTTCAAGGACGACGGCAACTACAA
GACCCGCGCCGAGGTGAAGTTCGAGGGCGACACCCTGGTGAACCGCATCGAGCTGAAGGGCATCGACTTC
AAGGAGGACGGCAACATCCTGGGGCACAAGCTGGAGTACAACTACATCAGCCACAACGTCTATATCACCG
CCGACAAGCAGAAGAACGGCATCAAGGCCAACTTCAAGATCCGCCACAACATCGAGGACGGCAGCGTGCA
GCTCGCCGACCACTACCAGCAGAACACCCCCATCGGCGACGGCCCCGTGCTGCTGCCCGACAACCACTAC
CTGAGCACCCAGTCCGCCCTGAGCAAAGACCCCAACGAGAAGCGCGATCACATGGTCCTGCTGGAGTTCG
TGACCGCCGCCGGGATCACTCTCGGCATGGACGAGCTGTACAAGTCCGGACTCAGATCTATGCCGTCGGA
GAAGACCTTCAAGCAGCGCCGCACCTTCGAACAAAGAGTAGAAGATGTCCGACTTATTCGAGAGCAGCAT
CCAACCAAAATCCCGGTGATAATAGAACGATACAAGGGTGAGAAGCAGCTTCCTGTTCTGGATAAAACAA
AGTTCCTTGTACCTGACCATGTCAACATGAGTGAGCTCATCAAGATAATTAGAAGGCGCTTACAGCTCAA
TGCTAATCAGGCCTTCTTCCTGTTGGTGAACGGACACAGCATGGTCAGCGTCTCCACACCAATCTCAGAG
GTGTATGAGAGTGAGAAAGATGAAGATGGATTCCTGTACATGGTCTACGCCTCCCAGGAGACGTTCGGGA
TGAAATTGTCAGTGTAAGTCGAGCCCGGGAGCTCAATTCACTCCTCAGGTGCAGGCTGCCTATCAGAAGG
TGGTGGCTGGTGTGGCCAATGCCCTGGCTCACAAATACCACTGAGATCTTTTTCCCTCTGCCAAAAATTA
TGGGGACATCATGAAGCCCCTTGAGCATCTGACTTCTGGCTAATAAAGGAAATTTATTTTCATTGCAATA
GTGTGTTGGAATTTTTTGTGTCTCTCACTCGGAAGGACATATGGGAGGGCAAATCATTTAAAACATCAGA
ATGAGTATTTGGTTTAGAGTTTGGCAACATATGCCCATATGCTGGCTGCCATGAACAAAGGTTGGCTATA
AAGAGGTCATCAGTATATGAAACAGCCCCCTGCTGTCCATTCCTTATTCCATAGAAAAGCCTTGACTTGA
GGTTAGATTTTTTTTATATTTTGTTTTGTGTTATTTTTTTCTTTAACATCCCTAAAATTTTCCTTACATG
TTTTACTAGCCAGATTTTTCCTCCTCTCCTGACTACTCCCAGTCATAGCTGTCCCTCTTCTCTTATGGAG
ATCCCTCGACCTGCAGCCCAAGCTTGGCGTAATCATGGTCATAGCTGTTTCCTGTGTGAAATTGTTATCC
GCTCACAATTCCACACAACATACGAGCCGGAAGCATAAAGTGTAAAGCCTGGGGTGCCTAATGAGTGAGC
TAACTCACATTAATTGCGTTGCGCTCACTGCCCGCTTTCCAGTCGGGAAACCTGTCGTGCCAGCGGATCC
GCATCTCAATTAGTCAGCAACCATAGTCCCGCCCCTAACTCCGCCCATCCCGCCCCTAACTCCGCCCAGT
TCCGCCCATTCTCCGCCCCATGGCTGACTAATTTTTTTTATTTATGCAGAGGCCGAGGCCGCCTCGGCCT
CTGAGCTATTCCAGAAGTAGTGAGGAGGCTTTTTTGGAGGCCTAGGCTTTTGCAAAAAGCTAACTTGTTT
ATTGCAGCTTATAATGGTTACAAATAAAGCAATAGCATCACAAATTTCACAAATAAAGCATTTTTTTCAC
TGCATTCTAGTTGTGGTTTGTCCAAACTCATCAATGTATCTTATCATGTCTGGATCCGCTGCATTAATGA
ATCGGCCAACGCGCGGGGAGAGGCGGTTTGCGTATTGGGCGCTCTTCCGCTTCCTCGCTCACTGACTCGC
TGCGCTCGGTCGTTCGGCTGCGGCGAGCGGTATCAGCTCACTCAAAGGCGGTAATACGGTTATCCACAGA
ATCAGGGGATAACGCAGGAAAGAACATGTGAGCAAAAGGCCAGCAAAAGGCCAGGAACCGTAAAAAGGCC
GCGTTGCTGGCGTTTTTCCATAGGCTCCGCCCCCCTGACGAGCATCACAAAAATCGACGCTCAAGTCAGA
GGTGGCGAAACCCGACAGGACTATAAAGATACCAGGCGTTTCCCCCTGGAAGCTCCCTCGTGCGCTCTCC
TGTTCCGACCCTGCCGCTTACCGGATACCTGTCCGCCTTTCTCCCTTCGGGAAGCGTGGCGCTTTCTCAT
AGCTCACGCTGTAGGTATCTCAGTTCGGTGTAGGTCGTTCGCTCCAAGCTGGGCTGTGTGCACGAACCCC
CCGTTCAGCCCGACCGCTGCGCCTTATCCGGTAACTATCGTCTTGAGTCCAACCCGGTAAGACACGACTT
ATCGCCACTGGCAGCAGCCACTGGTAACAGGATTAGCAGAGCGAGGTATGTAGGCGGTGCTACAGAGTTC
TTGAAGTGGTGGCCTAACTACGGCTACACTAGAAGAACAGTATTTGGTATCTGCGCTCTGCTGAAGCCAG
TTACCTTCGGAAAAAGAGTTGGTAGCTCTTGATCCGGCAAACAAACCACCGCTGGTAGCGGTGGTTTTTT
TGTTTGCAAGCAGCAGATTACGCGCAGAAAAAAAGGATCTCAAGAAGATCCTTTGATCTTTTCTACGGGG
TCTGACGCTCAGTGGAACGAAAACTCACGTTAAGGGATTTTGGTCATGAGATTATCAAAAAGGATCTTCA
CCTAGATCCTTTTAAATTAAAAATGAAGTTTTAAATCAATCTAAAGTATATATGAGTAAACTTGGTCTGA
CAGTTACCAATGCTTAATCAGTGAGGCACCTATCTCAGCGATCTGTCTATTTCGTTCATCCATAGTTGCC
TGACTCCCCGTCGTGTAGATAACTACGATACGGGAGGGCTTACCATCTGGCCCCAGTGCTGCAATGATAC
CGCGAGACCCACGCTCACCGGCTCCAGATTTATCAGCAATAAACCAGCCAGCCGGAAGGGCCGAGCGCAG
AAGTGGTCCTGCAACTTTATCCGCCTCCATCCAGTCTATTAATTGTTGCCGGGAAGCTAGAGTAAGTAGT
TCGCCAGTTAATAGTTTGCGCAACGTTGTTGCCATTGCTACAGGCATCGTGGTGTCACGCTCGTCGTTTG
GTATGGCTTCATTCAGCTCCGGTTCCCAACGATCAAGGCGAGTTACATGATCCCCCATGTTGTGCAAAAA
AGCGGTTAGCTCCTTCGGTCCTCCGATCGTTGTCAGAAGTAAGTTGGCCGCAGTGTTATCACTCATGGTT
ATGGCAGCACTGCATAATTCTCTTACTGTCATGCCATCCGTAAGATGCTTTTCTGTGACTGGTGAGTACT
CAACCAAGTCATTCTGAGAATAGTGTATGCGGCGACCGAGTTGCTCTTGCCCGGCGTCAATACGGGATAA
TACCGCGCCACATAGCAGAACTTTAAAAGTGCTCATCATTGGAAAACGTTCTTCGGGGCGAAAACTCTCA
AGGATCTTACCGCTGTTGAGATCCAGTTCGATGTAACCCACTCGTGCACCCAACTGATCTTCAGCATCTT
TTACTTTCACCAGCGTTTCTGGGTGAGCAAAAACAGGAAGGCAAAATGCCGCAAAAAAGGGAATAAGGGC
GACACGGAAATGTTGAATACTCATACTCTTCCTTTTTCAATATTATTGAAGCATTTATCAGGGTTATTGT
CTCATGAGCGGATACATATTTGAATGTATTTAGAAAAATAAACAAATAGGGGTTCCGCGCACATTTCCCC
GAAAAGTGCCACCTGGGTCGAGCAGTGTGGTTTTCAAGAGGAAGCAAAAAGCCTCTCCACCCAGGCCTGG
AATGTTTCCACCCAATGTCGAGCAGTGTGGTTTTGCAAGAGGAAGCAAAAAGCCTCTCCACCCAGGCCTG
GAATGTTTCCACCCAATGTCGAGCAAACCCCGCCCAGCGTCTTGTCATTGGCGAATTAATTCGAACACGC
AGATGCAGTCGGGGCGGCGCGGTCCCAGGTCCACTTCGCATATTAAGGTGACGCGTGTGGCCTCGAACAC
CGAGCGACCCTGCAGCCAATATGGGATCGGCCATTGAACAAGATGGATTGCACGCAGGTTCTCCGGCCGC
TTGGGTGGAGAGGCTATTCGGCTATGACTGGGCACAACAGACAATCGGCTGCTCTGATGCCGCCGTGTTC
CGGCTGTCAGCGCAGGGGCGCCCGGTTCTTTTTGTCAAGACCGACCTGTCCGGTGCCCTGAATGAACTGC
AGGACGAGGCAGCGCGGCTATCGTGGCTGGCCACGACGGGCGTTCCTTGCGCAGCTGTGCTCGACGTTGT
CACTGAAGCGGGAAGGGACTGGCTGCTATTGGGCGAAGTGCCGGGGCAGGATCTCCTGTCATCTCACCTT
GCTCCTGCCGAGAAAGTATCCATCATGGCTGATGCAATGCGGCGGCTGCATACGCTTGATCCGGCTACCT
GCCCATTCGACCACCAAGCGAAACATCGCATCGAGCGAGCACGTACTCGGATGGAAGCCGGTCTTGTCGA
TCAGGATGATCTGGACGAAGAGCATCAGGGGCTCGCGCCAGCCGAACTGTTCGCCAGGCTCAAGGCGCGC
ATGCCCGACGGCGATGATCTCGTCGTGACCCATGGCGATGCCTGCTTGCCGAATATCATGGTGGAAAATG
GCCGCTTTTCTGGATTCATCGACTGTGGCCGGCTGGGTGTGGCGGACCGCTATCAGGACATAGCGTTGGC
TACCCGTGATATTGCTGAAGAGCTTGGCGGCGAATGGGCTGACCGCTTCCTCGTGCTTTACGGTATCGCC
GCTCCCGATTCGCAGCGCATCGCCTTCTATCGCCTTCTTGACGAGTTCTTCTGAGGGGATCGGCAATAAA
AAGACAGAATAAAACGCACGGGTGTTGGGTCGTTTGTTCGGATCCGTC
Features (pLannotate 1.2.2; 24 found; start..end, strand, type, name):
      1..380     +  enhancer       CMV enhancer: human cytomegalovirus immediate early enhancer
    382..503     +  promoter       chicken β-actin promoter (fragment): contains a 21-bp deletion relative to the standard chicken β-actin promoter
    700..721     +  promoter       chicken β-actin promoter (fragment): No description available
    769..947     +  promoter       chicken β-actin promoter (fragment): No description available
    948..1964    +  intron         chimeric intron: chimera between introns from chicken β-actin and rabbit β-globin
   1962..2018    +  CDS            HBB (fragment): HBB_LEPEU - Experimental evidence at protein level: Swiss-Prot protein existence level 1. Involved in oxygen transport from the lung to the various peripheral tissues. From Lepus europaeus (European hare).
   2058..2774    +  CDS            ECFP: ECFP is a basic (constitutively fluorescent) cyan fluorescent protein published in 1996, derived from Aequorea victoria. It has low acid sensitivity.
   2790..3164    +  CDS            MAP1LC3B: MLP3B_HUMAN - Also known as MAP1ALC3. Experimental evidence at protein level: Swiss-Prot protein existence level 1. Ubiquitin-like modifier involved in formation of autophagosomal vacuoles (autophagosomes). Plays a role in mitophagy which contributes to regulate mitochondrial quantity and quality by eliminating the mitochondria to a basal level to fulfill cellular energy requirements and preventing excess ROS production (PubMed:28017329). While LC3s are involved in elongation of the phagophore membrane, the GABARAP/GATE-16 subfamily is essential for a later stage in autophagosome maturation. P
   3178..3261    +  CDS            HBB (fragment): HBB_PONPY - Experimental evidence at transcript level: Swiss-Prot protein existence level 2. Involved in oxygen transport from the lung to the various peripheral tissues. From Pongo pygmaeus (Bornean orangutan).
   3332..3387    +  polyA_signal   β-globin poly(A) signal: rabbit β-globin polyadenylation signal (Gil and Proudfoot, 1987)
   3772..3788    -  protein_bind   lac operator: The lac repressor binds to the lac operator to inhibit transcription in E. coli. This inhibition can be relieved by adding lactose or isopropyl-β-D-thiogalactopyranoside (IPTG). lac repressor encoded by lacI
   3796..3826    -  promoter       lac promoter: promoter for the E. coli lac operon
   3841..3862    -  protein_bind   CAP binding site: CAP binding activates transcription in the presence of cAMP. E. coli catabolite activator protein
   3875..3914    -  CDS            lacI (fragment): lac repressor; lacI; The lac repressor binds to the lac operator to inhibit transcription in E. coli. This inhibition can be relieved by adding lactose or isopropyl-β-D-thiogalactopyranoside (IPTG).
   3921..3943    +  promoter       SV40 promoter (fragment): SV40 enhancer and early promoter
   3967..4102    +  rep_origin     SV40 ori: SV40 origin of replication
   4122..4256    +  polyA_signal   SV40 poly(A) signal: SV40 polyadenylation signal
   4258..4312    -  CDS            lacI (fragment): lac repressor; lacI; The lac repressor binds to the lac operator to inhibit transcription in E. coli. This inhibition can be relieved by adding lactose or isopropyl-β-D-thiogalactopyranoside (IPTG).
   4495..5083    -  rep_origin     ori: high-copy-number ColE1/pMB1/pBR322/pUC origin of replication
   5254..6114    -  CDS            AmpR: β-lactamase; bla; confers resistance to ampicillin, carbenicillin, and related antibiotics
   6115..6219    -  promoter       AmpR promoter: bla
   6394..6526    +  promoter       HSV TK promoter (fragment): herpes simplex virus thymidine kinase promoter
   6531..7334    +  CDS            NeoR/KanR: aminoglycoside phosphotransferase from Tn5; aph(3')-II (or nptII); confers resistance to neomycin, kanamycin, and G418 (Geneticin®)
   7341..7389    +  polyA_signal   HSV TK poly(A) signal: herpes simplex virus thymidine kinase polyadenylation signal (Cole and Stacy, 1985)
