[The description below was written by a language model from this plasmid's Addgene catalogue record and pLannotate feature annotations shown in this document.]
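Description:
pEX-CFP-hLC3WT is a mammalian expression plasmid built on the pCXN2 backbone that produces wild-type human MAP1LC3B (LC3B) fused at its N terminus to the cyan fluorescent protein ECFP. The sequenced record is about 7.4 kb. It is maintained in E. coli through a high-copy ColE1/pUC-type origin and an ampicillin resistance gene (β-lactamase). A separate cassette, NeoR/KanR driven by an HSV thymidine kinase promoter fragment and ended by the HSV TK polyadenylation signal, allows G418 selection of stably transfected mammalian cells. An SV40 origin of replication and SV40 poly(A) signal are also annotated, along with remnants of lac regulatory sequence carried over from the cloning backbone.

Expression of the fusion is driven by a CAG-type arrangement: the CMV immediate-early enhancer, chicken β-actin promoter segments and a chimeric chicken β-actin/rabbit β-globin intron. The transcript is terminated by the rabbit β-globin polyadenylation signal. The short HBB fragments flagged on either side of the open reading frame are most likely residual β-globin exon sequence from this expression cassette rather than intended coding parts. ECFP lies directly upstream of the LC3B coding sequence, leaving the LC3B C terminus free. This matters because LC3 is processed and lipidated at its C-terminal end as it is recruited to autophagosomal membranes.

The associated publication concerns negative controls for LC3 and a set of four coloured fluorescent protein-LC3 vectors. This wild-type construct therefore most plausibly serves as the functional cyan LC3 autophagosome reporter, to be compared with the negative-control versions in that series.
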