Addgene plasmid #24985: pEX-CFP-hLC3WT
Depositing lab: Isei Tanida. Depositing organization: Japan Institute for Health Security. Publication: Consideration about negative controls for LC3 and expression vectors for four colored fluorescent protein-LC3 negative controls. Tanida I, Yamaji T, Ueno T, Ishiura S, Kominami E, Hanada K. Autophagy. 2008 Jan 1. 4(1):131-4. PubMed 18000393.
Backbone
  Vector backbone: pCXN2
  Backbone size w/o insert (bp): 6000
  Vector type: Mammalian Expression
  Selectable markers: Neomycin (select with G418)
Growth in bacteria
  Bacterial resistance: Ampicillin, 100 μg/mL
  Growth temperature: 37°C
  Growth strain: DH5alpha
  Copy number: High Copy
Gene/Insert
  Gene/Insert name: a wild type human MAP1-LC3B fused with ECFP
  Species: H. sapiens (human)
  Insert size (bp): 378
  Entrez Gene: MAP1LC3B (a.k.a. ATG8F, LC3B, MAP1A/1BLC3, MAP1LC3B-a)
  Tag / fusion protein: ECFP (N terminal on backbone)
  Cloning method: Restriction Enzyme; 5′ cloning site Bgl2 (not destroyed); 3′ cloning site SalI/XhoI (destroyed during cloning)
  Sequencing primers: 5′ GFP-C
Terms and licenses: Academic/Nonprofit Terms; Industry Terms: Not Available to Industry
How to cite: pEX-CFP-hLC3WT was a gift from Isei Tanida (Addgene plasmid # 24985 ; http://n2t.net/addgene:24985 ; RRID:Addgene_24985)
