>Addgene plasmid #24985 | pEX-CFP-hLC3WT | depositor partial sequence | sequence record 11534 | Author sequence
ATGCCGTCGGAGAAGACCTTCAAGCAGCGCCGCACCTTCGAACAAAGAGTAGAAGATGTCCGACTTATTC
GAGAGCAGCATCCAACCAAAATCCCGGTGATAATAGAACGATACAAGGGTGAGAAGCAGCTTCCTGTTCT
GGATAAAACAAAGTTCCTTGTACCTGACCATGTCAACATGAGTGAGCTCATCAAGATAATTAGAAGGCGC
TTACAGCTCAATGCTAATCAGGCCTTCTTCCTGTTGGTGAACGGACACAGCATGGTCAGCGTCTCCACAC
CAATCTCAGAGGTGTATGAGAGTGAGAAAGATGAAGATGGATTCCTGTACATGGTCTACGCCTCCCAGGA
GACGTTCGGGATGAAATTGTCAGTGTAA
