>Addgene plasmid #24985 | pEX-CFP-hLC3WT | addgene partial sequence | sequence record 30954 | 24985 with Bglob-pA-R
CCAGCCACCACCTTCTGATAGGCAGCCTGCACCTGAGGAGTGAATTGAGCTCCCGGGCTCGACTTACACT
GACAATTTCATCCCGAACGTCTCCTGGGAGGCGTAGACCATGTACAGGAATCCATCTTCATCTTTCTCAC
TCTCATACACCTCTGAGATTGGTGTGGAGACGCTGACCATGCTGTGTCCGTTCACCAACAGGAAGAAGGC
CTGATTAGCATTGAGCTGTAAGCGCCTTCTAATTATCTTGATGAGCTCACTCATGTTGACATGGTCAGGT
ACAAGGAACTTTGTTTTATCCAGAACAGGAAGCTGCTTCTCACCCTTGTATCGTTCTATTATCACCGGGA
TTTTGGTTGGATGCTGCTCTCGAATAAGTCGGACATCTTCTACTCTTTGTTCGAAGGTGCGGCGCTGCTT
GAAGGTCTTCTCCGACGGCATAGATCTGAGTCCGGACTTGTACAGCTCGTCCATGCCGAGAGTGATCCCG
GCGGCGGTCACGAACTCCAGCAGGACCATGTGATCGCGCTTCTCGTTGGGGTCTTTGCTCAGGGCGGACT
GGGTGCTCAGGTAGTGGTTGTCGGGCAGCAGCACGGGGCCGTCGCCGATGGGGGTGTTCTGCTGGTAGTG
GTCGGCGAGCTGCACGCTGCCGTCCTCGATGTTGTGGCGGATCTTGAAGTTGGCCTTGATGCCGTTCTTC
TGCTTGTCGGCGGTGATATAGACGTTGTGGCTGATGTAGTTGTACTCCAGCTTGTGCCCCANGATGTTGC
CGTCCTCCTTGAAGTCGATGCCCTTCAGCTCGATGCGGTTCACCAGGGTGTCGCCCTCGAACTTCACCTC
GGNNNGNGTCTTGTAGTTGCCGTCGTCCTTGAAGAANANGGTGCGCTCCTGGACGTAGCCTTCGGGCATG
GCGGACTTGAAGANTCGTGCTG
